>Addgene plasmid #77910 | GK2 gRNA (BRDN0001145991) | addgene full sequence | sequence record 188636 | Addgene Assembled Sequence
CCCGGGTGCAAAGATGGATAAAGTTTTAAACAGAGAGGAATCTTTGCAGCTAATGGACCTTCTAGGTCTT
GAAAGGAGTGGGAATTGGCTCCGGTGCCCGTCAGTGGGCAGAGCGCACATCGCCCACAGTCCCCGAGAAG
TTGGGGGGAGGGGTCGGCAATTGATCCGGTGCCTAGAGAAGGTGGCGCGGGGTAAACTGGGAAAGTGATG
TCGTGTACTGGCTCCGCCTTTTTCCCGAGGGTGGGGGAGAACCGTATATAAGTGCAGTAGTCGCCGTGAA
CGTTCTTTTTCGCAACGGGTTTGCCGCCAGAACACAGGTAAGTGCCGTGTGTGGTTCCCGCGGGCCTGGC
CTCTTTACGGGTTATGGCCCTTGCGTGCCTTGAATTACTTCCACCTGGCTGCAGTACGTGATTCTTGATC
CCGAGCTTCGGGTTGGAAGTGGGTGGGAGAGTTCGAGGCCTTGCGCTTAAGGAGCCCCTTCGCCTCGTGC
TTGAGTTGAGGCCTGGCCTGGGCGCTGGGGCCGCCGCGTGCGAATCTGGTGGCACCTTCGCGCCTGTCTC
GCTGCTTTCGATAAGTCTCTAGCCATTTAAAATTTTTGATGACCTGCTGCGACGCTTTTTTTCTGGCAAG
ATAGTCTTGTAAATGCGGGCCAAGATCTGCACACTGGTATTTCGGTTTTTGGGGCCGCGGGCGGCGACGG
GGCCCGTGCGTCCCAGCGCACATGTTCGGCGAGGCGGGGCCTGCGAGCGCGGCCACCGAGAATCGGACGG
GGGTAGTCTCAAGCTGGCCGGCCTGCTCTGGTGCCTGGCCTCGCGCCGCCGTGTATCGCCCCGCCCTGGG
CGGCAAGGCTGGCCCGGTCGGCACCAGTTGCGTGAGCGGAAAGATGGCCGCTTCCCGGCCCTGCTGCAGG
GAGCTCAAAATGGAGGACGCGGCGCTCGGGAGAGCGGGCGGGTGAGTCACCCACACAAAGGAAAAGGGCC
TTTCCGTCCTCAGCCGTCGCTTCATGTGACTCCACGGAGTACCGGGCGCCGTCCAGGCACCTCGATTAGT
TCTCGAGCTTTTGGAGTACGTCGTCTTTAGGTTGGGGGGAGGGGTTTTATGCGATGGAGTTTCCCCACAC
TGAGTGGGTGGAGACTGAAGTTAGGCCAGCTTGGCACTTGATGTAATTCTCCTTGGAATTTGCCCTTTTT
GAGTTTGGATCTTGGTTCATTCTCAAGCCTCAGACAGTGGTTCAAAGTTTTTTTCTTCCATTTCAGGTGT
CGTGACGTACGGCCACCATGACCGAGTACAAGCCCACGGTGCGCCTCGCCACCCGCGACGACGTCCCCAG
GGCCGTACGCACCCTCGCCGCCGCGTTCGCCGACTACCCCGCCACGCGCCACACCGTCGATCCGGACCGC
CACATCGAGCGGGTCACCGAGCTGCAAGAACTCTTCCTCACGCGCGTCGGGCTCGACATCGGCAAGGTGT
GGGTCGCGGACGACGGCGCCGCCGTGGCGGTCTGGACCACGCCGGAGAGCGTCGAAGCGGGGGCGGTGTT
CGCCGAGATCGGCCCGCGCATGGCCGAGTTGAGCGGTTCCCGGCTGGCCGCGCAGCAACAGATGGAAGGC
CTCCTGGCGCCGCACCGGCCCAAGGAGCCCGCGTGGTTCCTGGCCACCGTCGGAGTCTCGCCCGACCACC
AGGGCAAGGGTCTGGGCAGCGCCGTCGTGCTCCCCGGAGTGGAGGCGGCCGAGCGCGCCGGGGTGCCCGC
CTTCCTGGAGACCTCCGCGCCCCGCAACCTCCCCTTCTACGAGCGGCTCGGCTTCACCGTCACCGCCGAC
GTCGAGGTGCCCGAAGGACCGCGCACCTGGTGCATGACCCGCAAGCCCGGTGCCTGAACGCGTTAAGTCG
ACAATCAACCTCTGGATTACAAAATTTGTGAAAGATTGACTGGTATTCTTAACTATGTTGCTCCTTTTAC
GCTATGTGGATACGCTGCTTTAATGCCTTTGTATCATGCTATTGCTTCCCGTATGGCTTTCATTTTCTCC
TCCTTGTATAAATCCTGGTTGCTGTCTCTTTATGAGGAGTTGTGGCCCGTTGTCAGGCAACGTGGCGTGG
TGTGCACTGTGTTTGCTGACGCAACCCCCACTGGTTGGGGCATTGCCACCACCTGTCAGCTCCTTTCCGG
GACTTTCGCTTTCCCCCTCCCTATTGCCACGGCGGAACTCATCGCCGCCTGCCTTGCCCGCTGCTGGACA
GGGGCTCGGCTGTTGGGCACTGACAATTCCGTGGTGTTGTCGGGGAAATCATCGTCCTTTCCTTGGCTGC
TCGCCTGTGTTGCCACCTGGATTCTGCGCGGGACGTCCTTCTGCTACGTCCCTTCGGCCCTCAATCCAGC
GGACCTTCCTTCCCGCGGCCTGCTGCCGGCTCTGCGGCCTCTTCCGCGTCTTCGCCTTCGCCCTCAGACG
AGTCGGATCTCCCTTTGGGCCGCCTCCCCGCGTCGACTTTAAGACCAATGACTTACAAGGCAGCTGTAGA
TCTTAGCCACTTTTTAAAAGAAAAGGGGGGACTGGAAGGGCTAATTCACTCCCAACGAAGACAAGATCTG
CTTTTTGCTTGTACTGGGTCTCTCTGGTTAGACCAGATCTGAGCCTGGGAGCTCTCTGGCTAACTAGGGA
ACCCACTGCTTAAGCCTCAATAAAGCTTGCCTTGAGTGCTTCAAGTAGTGTGTGCCCGTCTGTTGTGTGA
CTCTGGTAACTAGAGATCCCTCAGACCCTTTTAGTCAGTGTGGAAAATCTCTAGCAGTACGTATAGTAGT
TCATGTCATCTTATTATTCAGTATTTATAACTTGCAAAGAAATGAATATCAGAGAGTGAGAGGAACTTGT
TTATTGCAGCTTATAATGGTTACAAATAAAGCAATAGCATCACAAATTTCACAAATAAAGCATTTTTTTC
ACTGCATTCTAGTTGTGGTTTGTCCAAACTCATCAATGTATCTTATCATGTCTGGCTCTAGCTATCCCGC
CCCTAACTCCGCCCATCCCGCCCCTAACTCCGCCCAGTTCCGCCCATTCTCCGCCCCATGGCTGACTAAT
TTTTTTTATTTATGCAGAGGCCGAGGCCGCCTCGGCCTCTGAGCTATTCCAGAAGTAGTGAGGAGGCTTT
TTTGGAGGCCTAGGGACGTACCCAATTCGCCCTATAGTGAGTCGTATTACGCGCGCTCACTGGCCGTCGT
TTTACAACGTCGTGACTGGGAAAACCCTGGCGTTACCCAACTTAATCGCCTTGCAGCACATCCCCCTTTC
GCCAGCTGGCGTAATAGCGAAGAGGCCCGCACCGATCGCCCTTCCCAACAGTTGCGCAGCCTGAATGGCG
AATGGG
[124 nt withheld, positions 3367-3490]
C
[91 nt withheld, positions 3492-3582]
A
[49 nt withheld, positions 3584-3632]
CCTTTGACGTTGGAGTCCACGTTCTTT
[37 nt withheld, positions 3660-3696]
ACCCTATCTCGGTCTATTCTTTTGATTTATAAGGGATTTTGCCGATTTCGGCCTATTGGTTAAAAAATGA
GCTGATTTAACAAAAATTTAACGCGAATTTTAACAAAATATTAACGCTTACAATTTAGGTGGCACTTTTC
GGGGAAATGTGCGCGGAACCCCTATTTGTTTATTTTTCTAAATACATTCAAATATGTATCCGCTCATGAG
ACAATAACCCTGATAAATGCTTCAATAATATTGAAAAAGGAAGAGTATGAGTATTCAACATTTCCGTGTC
GCCCTTATTCCCTTTTTTGCGGCATTTTGCCTTCCTGTTTTTGCTCACCCAGAAACGCTGGTGAAAGTAA
AAGATGCTGAAGATCAGTTGGGTGCACGAGTGGGTTACATCGAACTGGATCTCAACAGCGGTAAGATCCT
TGAGAGTTTTCGCCCCGAAGAACGTTTTCCAATGATGAGCACTTTTAAAGTTCTGCTATGTGGCGCGGTA
TTATCCCGTATTGACGCCGGGCAAGAGCAACTCGGTCGCCGCATACACTATTCTCAGAATGACTTGGTTG
AGTACTCACCAGTCACAGAAAAGCATCTTACGGATGGCATGACAGTAAGAGAATTATGCAGTGCTGCCAT
AACCATGAGTGATAACACTGCGGCCAACTTACTTCTGACAACGATCGGAGGACCGAAGGAGCTAACCGCT
TTTTTGCACAACATGGGGGATCATGTAACTCGCCTTGATCGTTGGGAACCGGAGCTGAATGAAGCCATAC
CAAACGACGAGCGTGACACCACGATGCCTGTAGCAATGGCAACAACGTTGCGCAAACTATTAACTGGCGA
ACTACTTACTCTAGCTTCCCGGCAACAATTAATAGACTGGATGGAGGCGGATAAAGTTGCAGGACCACTT
CTGCGCTCGGCCCTTCCGGCTGGCTGGTTTATTGCTGATAAATCTGGAGCCGGTGAGCGTGGGTCTCGCG
GTATCATTGCAGCACTGGGGCCAGATGGTAAGCCCTCCCGTATCGTAGTTATCTACACGACGGGGAGTCA
GGCAACTATGGATGAACGAAATAGACAGATCGCTGAGATAGGTGCCTCACTGATTAAGCATTGGTAACTG
TCAGACCAAGTTTACTCATATATACTTTAGATTGATTTAAAACTTCATTTTTAATTTAAAAGGATCTAGG
TGAAGATCCTTTTTGATAATCTCATGACCAAAATCCCTTAACGTGAGTTTTCGTTCCACTGAGCGTCAGA
CCCCGTAGAAAAGATCAAAGGATCTTCTTGAGATCCTTTTTTTCTGCGCGTAATCTGCTGCTTGCAAACA
AAAAAACCACCGCTACCAGCGGTGGTTTGTTTGCCGGATCAAGAGCTACCAACTCTTTTTCCGAAGGTAA
CTGGCTTCAGCAGAGCGCAGATACCAAATACTGTTCTTCTAGTGTAGCCGTAGTTAGGCCACCACTTCAA
GAACTCTGTAGCACCGCCTACATACCTCGCTCTGCTAATCCTGTTACCAGTGGCTGCTGCCAGTGGCGAT
AAGTCGTGTCTTACCGGGTTGGACTCAAGACGATAGTTACCGGATAAGGCGCAGCGGTCGGGCTGAACGG
GGGGTTCGTGCACACAGCCCAGCTTGGAGCGAACGACCTACACCGAACTGAGATACCTACAGCGTGAGCT
ATGAGAAAGCGCCACGCTTCCCGAAGGGAGAAAGGCGGACAGGTATCCGGTAAGCGGCAGGGTCGGAACA
GGAGAGCGCACGAGGGAGCTTCCAGGGGGAAACGCCTGGTATCTTTATAGTCCTGTCGGGTTTCGCCACC
TCTGACTTGAGCGTCGATTTTTGTGATGCTCGTCAGGGGGGCGGAGCCTATGGAAAAACGCCAGCAACGC
GGCCTTTTTACGGTTCCTGGCCTTTTGCTGGCCTTTTGCTCACATGTTCTTTCCTGCGTTATCCCCTGAT
TCTGTGGATAACCGTATTACCGCCTTTGAGTGAGCTGATACCGCTCGCCGCAGCCGAACGACCGAGCGCA
GCGAGTCAGTGAGCGAGGAAGCGGAAGAGCGCCCAATACGCAAACCGCCTCTCCCCGCGCGTTGGCCGAT
TCATTAATGCAGCTGGCACGACAGGTTTCCCGACTGGAAAGCGGGCAGTGAGCGCAACGCAATTAATGTG
AGTTAGCTCACTCATTAGGCACCCCAGGCTTTACACTTTATGCTTCCGGCTCGTATGTTGTGTGGAATTG
TGAGCGGATAACAATTTCACACAGGAAACAGCTATGACCATGATTACGCCAAGCGCGCAATTAACCCTCA
CTAAAGGGAACAAAAGCTGGAGCTGCAAGCTTAATGTAGTCTTATGCAATACTCTTGTAGTCTTGCAACA
TGGTAACGATGAGTTAGCAACATGCCTTACAAGGAGAGAAAAAGCACCGTGCATGCCGATTGGTGGAAGT
AAGGTGGTACGATCGTGCCTTATTAGGAAGGCAACAGACGGGTCTGACATGGATTGGACGAACCACTGAA
TTGCCGCATTGCAGAGATATTGTATTTAAGTGCCTAGCTCGATACATAAACGGGTCTCTCTGGTTAGACC
AGATCTGAGCCTGGGAGCTCTCTGGCTAACTAGGGAACCCACTGCTTAAGCCTCAATAAAGCTTGCCTTG
AGTGCTTCAAGTAGTGTGTGCCCGTCTGTTGTGTGACTCTGGTAACTAGAGATCCCTCAGACCCTTTTAG
TCAGTGTGGAAAATCTCTAGCAGTGGCGCCCGAACAGGGACTTGAAAGCGAAAGGGAAACCAGAGGAGCT
CTCTCGACGCAGGACTCGGCTTGCTGAAGCGCGCACGGCAAGAGGCGAGGGGCGGCGACTGGTGAGTACG
CCAAAAATTTTGACTAGCGGAGGCTAGAAGGAGAGAGATGGGTGCGAGAGCGTCAGTATTAAGCGGGGGA
GAATTAGATCGCGATGGGAAAAAATTCGGTTAAGGCCAGGGGGAAAGAAAAAATATAAATTAAAACATAT
AGTATGGGCAAGCAGGGAGCTAGAACGATTCGCAGTTAATCCTGGCCTGTTAGAAACATCAGAAGGCTGT
AGACAAATACTGGGACAGCTACAACCATCCCTTCAGACAGGATCAGAAGAACTTAGATCATTATATAATA
CAGTAGCAACCCTCTATTGTGTGCATCAAAGGATAGAGATAAAAGACACCAAGGAAGCTTTAGACAAGAT
AGAGGAAGAGCAAAACAAAAGTAAGACCACCGCACAGCAAGCGGCCGCTGATCTTCAGACCTGGAGGAGG
AGATATGAGGGACAATTGGAGAAGTGAATTATATAAATATAAAGTAGTAAAAATTGAACCATTAGGAGTA
GCACCCACCAAGGCAAAGAGAAGAGTGGTGCAGAGAGAAAAAAGAGCAGTGGGAATAGGAGCTTTGTTCC
TTGGGTTCTTGGGAGCAGCAGGAAGCACTATGGGCGCAGCGTCAATGACGCTGACGGTACAGGCCAGACA
ATTATTGTCTGGTATAGTGCAGCAGCAGAACAATTTGCTGAGGGCTATTGAGGCGCAACAGCATCTGTTG
CAACTCACAGTCTGGGGCATCAAGCAGCTCCAGGCAAGAATCCTGGCTGTGGAAAGATACCTAAAGGATC
AACAGCTCCTGGGGATTTGGGGTTGCTCTGGAAAACTCATTTGCACCACTGCTGTGCCTTGGAATGCTAG
TTGGAGTAATAAATCTCTGGAACAGATTTGGAATCACACGACCTGGATGGAGTGGGACAGAGAAATTAAC
AATTACACAAGCTTAATACACTCCTTAATTGAAGAATCGCAAAACCAGCAAGAAAAGAATGAACAAGAAT
TATTGGAATTAGATAAATGGGCAAGTTTGTGGAATTGGTTTAACATAACAAATTGGCTGTGGTATATAAA
ATTATTCATAATGATAGTAGGAGGCTTGGTAGGTTTAAGAATAGTTTTTGCTGTACTTTCTATAGTGAAT
AGAGTTAGGCAGGGATATTCACCATTATCGTTTCAGACCCACCTCCCAACCCCGAGGGGACCCAGAGAGG
GCCTATTTCCCATGATTCCTTCATATTTGCATATACGATACAAGGCTGTTAGAGAGATAATTAGAATTAA
TTTGACTGTAAACACAAAGATATTAGTACAAAATACGTGACGTAGAAAGTAATAATTTCTTGGGTAGTTT
GCAGTTTTAAAATTATGTTTTAAAATGGACTATCATATGCTTACCGTAACTTGAAAGTATTTCGATTTCT
TGGCTTTATATATCTTGTGGAAAGGACGAAACACCGGTCCTACTAATGCAGCACATGTTTTAGAGCTAGA
AATAGCAAGTTAAAATAAGGCTAGTCCGTTATCAACTTGAAAAAGTGGCACCGAGTCGGTGCTTTTTTAA
GCTTGGCGTAACTAGATCTTGAGACAAATGGCAGTATTCATCCACAATTTTAAAAGAAAAGGGGGGATTG
GGGGGTACAGTGCAGGGGAAAGAATAGTAGACATAATAGCAACAGACATACAAACTAAAGAATTACAAAA
ACAAATTACAAAAATTCAAAATTTTCGGGTTTATTACAGGGACAGCAGAGATCCACTTTGGCGCCGGCTC
GAGGGGG
Features (pLannotate 1.2.2; 29 found; start..end, strand, type, name):
     14..80      +  CDS            small t antigen (fragment): SV40 (simian virus 40) small t antigen
    106..317     +  promoter       EF-1α core promoter: core promoter for human elongation factor EF-1α
    318..1256    +  intron         EF-1α intron A: intron upstream of the start codon of human EF-1α
   1278..1877    +  CDS            PuroR (fragment): puromycin N-acetyltransferase; pac from Streptomyces; confers resistance to puromycin
   1893..2481    +  misc_feature   WPRE: woodchuck hepatitis virus posttranscriptional regulatory element
   2532..2551    +  misc_feature   cPPT/CTS (fragment): central polypurine tract and central termination sequence of HIV-1
   2553..2786    +  LTR            3' LTR (ΔU3): self-inactivating 3' long terminal repeat (LTR) from HIV-1
   2864..2985    +  polyA_signal   SV40 poly(A) signal: SV40 polyadenylation signal
   3025..3160    +  rep_origin     SV40 ori: SV40 origin of replication
   3181..3199    -  promoter       T7 promoter: promoter for bacteriophage T7 RNA polymerase
   3207..3362    +  CDS            lacZα (fragment): LacZα fragment of β-galactosidase; lacZ fragment
   3367..3795    +  rep_origin     f1 ori (sequence partly withheld): f1 bacteriophage origin of replication; arrow indicates direction of (+) strand synthesis
   3848..3952    +  promoter       AmpR promoter: bla
   3953..4813    +  CDS            AmpR: β-lactamase; bla; confers resistance to ampicillin, carbenicillin, and related antibiotics
   4984..5572    +  rep_origin     ori: high-copy-number ColE1/pMB1/pBR322/pUC origin of replication
   5755..5847    +  CDS            lacI (fragment): lac repressor; lacI; The lac repressor binds to the lac operator to inhibit transcription in E. coli. This inhibition can be relieved by adding lactose or isopropyl-β-D-thiogalactopyranoside (IPTG).
   5860..5881    +  protein_bind   CAP binding site: CAP binding activates transcription in the presence of cAMP. E. coli catabolite activator protein
   5896..5926    +  promoter       lac promoter: promoter for the E. coli lac operon
   5934..5950    +  protein_bind   lac operator: The lac repressor binds to the lac operator to inhibit transcription in E. coli. This inhibition can be relieved by adding lactose or isopropyl-β-D-thiogalactopyranoside (IPTG). lac repressor encoded by lacI
   5995..6013    +  promoter       T3 promoter: promoter for bacteriophage T3 RNA polymerase
   6041..6267    +  promoter       RSV promoter: Rous sarcoma virus enhancer/promoter
   6268..6448    +  LTR            5' LTR (truncated): truncated 5' long terminal repeat (LTR) from HIV-1
   6495..6620    +  misc_feature   HIV-1 Ψ: packaging signal of human immunodeficiency virus type 1
   6604..6967    +  CDS            HIV-1 gag (fragment): gag protein from human immunodeficiency virus 1; gag
   7113..7346    +  misc_feature   RRE: The Rev response element (RRE) of HIV-1 allows for Rev-dependent mRNA export from the nucleus to the cytoplasm.
   7723..7749    +  CDS            Rev (fragment): human immunodeficiency virus 1 (HIV-1) Rev protein; rev; enhances nuclear export of unspliced and incompletely spliced viral mRNAs
   7753..7993    +  promoter       U6 promoter: RNA polymerase III promoter for human U6 snRNA
   8023..8098    +  misc_RNA       gRNA scaffold: guide RNA scaffold for the Streptococcus pyogenes CRISPR/Cas9 system
   8154..8271    +  misc_feature   cPPT/CTS: central polypurine tract and central termination sequence of HIV-1
