[The description below was written by a language model from this plasmid's Addgene catalogue record and pLannotate feature annotations shown in this document.]
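Description:
GK2 gRNA (BRDN0001145991) is a third-generation lentiviral single-guide RNA plasmid built on the lentiGuide-Puro backbone and designed to target human GK2, with the guide designed against the NM_033214.2 reference transcript. The catalogue entry also lists GALK2, which shares the alias GK2, but the stated design reference corresponds to GK2. The plasmid is propagated in E. coli as a high-copy construct through a ColE1/pUC-type origin with ampicillin selection (AmpR), and it also carries an f1 origin and residual lac and T7/T3 promoter elements from the cloning backbone.

The transfer cassette is driven by an RSV promoter fused to a truncated HIV-1 5' LTR, which makes genomic RNA production Tat-independent. It is followed by the Ψ packaging signal with a gag fragment, the RRE for Rev-dependent nuclear export, and a cPPT/CTS that aids nuclear import of the provirus. A ΔU3 self-inactivating 3' LTR closes the cassette. Between the LTRs, a human U6 RNA polymerase III promoter transcribes the 20-nt GK2 spacer joined to the Streptococcus pyogenes Cas9 guide scaffold. A separate EF-1α core promoter with its intron A expresses puromycin N-acetyltransferase for selecting transduced mammalian cells, and a WPRE enhances transcript expression. An SV40 poly(A) signal and SV40 origin lie downstream of the 3' LTR.

The plasmid does not encode Cas9, so it must be paired with a separate Cas9 vector or used in cells that already express Cas9 to generate GK2 knockouts. It belongs to a human kinome gRNA collection built using optimised sgRNA design rules.
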