Addgene plasmid #77910: GK2 gRNA (BRDN0001145991)
Purpose: 3rd generation lentiviral gRNA plasmid targeting human GK2
Depositing lab: John Doench & David Root. Depositing organization: Broad Institute. Publication: Optimized sgRNA design to maximize activity and minimize off-target effects of CRISPR-Cas9. Doench JG, Fusi N, Sullender M, Hegde M, Vaimberg EW, Donovan KF, Smith I, Tothova Z, Wilen C, Orchard R, Virgin HW, Listgarten J, Root DE. Nat Biotechnol. 2016 Jan 18. doi: 10.1038/nbt.3437. PubMed 26780180.
Backbone
  Vector backbone: lentiGuide-Puro
  Backbone manufacturer: Zhang Lab (Addgene plasmid # 52963)
  Vector type: Mammalian Expression, Lentiviral, CRISPR
  Selectable markers: Puromycin
Growth in bacteria
  Bacterial resistance: Ampicillin, 100 μg/mL
  Growth temperature: 37°C
  Growth strain: DH5alpha
  Copy number: High Copy
Gene/Insert
  Gene/Insert name: GK2 (alt names: GK2; NM_033214.2)
  gRNA/shRNA sequence: GTCCTACTAATGCAGCACAT
  Species: H. sapiens (human)
  Entrez Gene: GK2 (a.k.a. GKP2, GKTA); GALK2 (a.k.a. GK2, MGC1745)
  Promoter: hU6
  Cloning method: Unknown
  Sequencing primers: 5′ U6-F; 3′ pS2-R
Terms and licenses: Academic/Nonprofit Terms; Industry Terms: Not Available to Industry
Depositor comments: The gRNA was designed to target the following Genbank reference sequence(s): NM_033214.2. Note that this plasmid does NOT contain Cas9. It should be used in conjunction with lentiCas9-Blast (Addgene #52962) or otherwise with cell lines already expressing Cas9. Browse the full kinome gRNA library at http://www.addgene.org/pooled-library/broadgpp-human-kinome/ or visit http://www.broadinstitute.org/rnai/public/ for detailed protocols and information.
How to cite: GK2 gRNA (BRDN0001145991) was a gift from John Doench & David Root (Addgene plasmid # 77910 ; http://n2t.net/addgene:77910 ; RRID:Addgene_77910)
