>Addgene plasmid #77910 | GK2 gRNA (BRDN0001145991) | depositor partial sequence | sequence record 145370 | Target Sequence
GTCCTACTAATGCAGCACAT
