>Addgene plasmid #77910 | GK2 gRNA (BRDN0001145991) | addgene partial sequence | sequence record 188635 | hU6-F
GAAAGTAATAATTTCTTGGGTAGTTTGCAGTTTTAAAATTATGTTTTAAAATGGACTATCATATGCTTAC
CGTAACTTGAAAGTATTTCGATTTCTTGGCTTTATATATCTTGTGGAAAGGACGAAACACCGGTCCTACT
AATGCAGCACATGTTTTAGAGCTAGAAATAGCAAGTTAAAATAAGGCTAGTCCGTTATCAACTTGAAAAA
GTGGCACCGAGTCGGTGCTTTTTTAAGCTTGGCGTAACTAGATCTTGAGACAAATGGCAGTATTCATCCA
CAATTTTAAAAGAAAAGGGGGGATTGGGGGGTACAGTGCAGGGGAAAGAATAGTAGACATAATAGCAACA
GACATACAAACTAAAGAATTACAAAAACAAATTACAAAAATTCAAAATTTTCGGGTTTATTACAGGGACA
GCAGAGATCCACTTTGGCGCCGGCTCGAGGGGGCCCGGGTGCAAAGATGGATAAAGTTTTAAACAGAGAG
GAATCTTTGCAGCTAATGGACCTTCTAGGTCTTGAAAGGAGTGGGAATTGGCTCCGGTGCCCGTCAGTGG
GCAGAGCGCA
